>Addgene plasmid #127461 | Flag-MCPIP1 (1-599) | addgene full sequence | sequence record 254041 | Addgene NGS Result
CCATTCGCCATTCAGGCTGCGCAACTGTTGGGAAGGGCGATCGGTGCGGGCCTCTTCGCTATTACGCCAG
CTGGCGAAAGGGGGATGTGCTGCAAGGCGATTAAGTTGGGTAACGCCAGGGTTTTCCCAGTCACGACGTT
GTAAAACGACGGCCAGTGCCAAGCTGATCTATACATTGAATCAATATTGGCAATTAGCCATATTAGTCAT
TGGTTATATAGCATAAATCAATATTGGCTATTGGCCATTGCATACGTTGTATCTATATCATAATATGTAC
ATTTATATTGGCTCATGTCCAATATGACCGCCATGTTGACATTGATTATTGACTAGTTATTAATAGTAAT
CAATTACGGGGTCATTAGTTCATAGCCCATATATGGAGTTCCGCGTTACATAACTTACGGTAAATGGCCC
GCCTGGCTGACCGCCCAACGACCCCCGCCCATTGACGTCAATAATGACGTATGTTCCCATAGTAACGCCA
ATAGGGACTTTCCATTGACGTCAATGGGTGGAGTATTTACGGTAAACTGCCCACTTGGCAGTACATCAAG
TGTATCATATGCCAAGTCCGCCCCCTATTGACGTCAATGACGGTAAATGGCCCGCCTGGCATTATGCCCA
GTACATGACCTTACGGGACTTTCCTACTTGGCAGTACATCTACGTATTAGTCATCGCTATTACCATGGTG
ATGCGGTTTTGGCAGTACACCAATGGGCGTGGATAGCGGTTTGACTCACGGGGATTTCCAAGTCTCCACC
CCATTGACGTCAATGGGAGTTTGTTTTGGCACCAAAATCAACGGGACTTTCCAAAATGTCGTAATAACCC
CGCCCCGTTGACGCAAATGGGCGGTAGGCGTGTACGGTGGGAGGTCTATATAAGCAGAGCTCGTTTAGTG
AACCGTCAGAATTGATCTACCATGGCCCACAACCACCGCCACAAGCACGCCGACTACAAAGACGATGACG
ACAAGCTTATGAGTGGCCCCTGTGGAGAGAAGCCTGTCCTGGAAGCCAGCCCCACCATGAGTCTGTGGGA
ATTTGAGGACAGCCACAGCCGTCAGGGCACCCCAAGGCCGGGTCAAGAGCTGGCCGCTGAGGAGGCCTCG
GCCCTGGAACTGCAGATGAAGGTGGACTTCTTCCGGAAGCTGGGCTATTCATCCACGGAGATCCACAGCG
TCCTGCAGAAGCTGGGCGTCCAGGCAGACACCAACACGGTGCTGGGTGAGCTGGTGAAACACGGGACAGC
CACCGAGCGGGAGCGCCAGACCTCACCGGACCCCTGCCCTCAGCTCCCTCTAGTCCCGCGGGGTGGTGGC
ACCCCTAAGGCTCCCAACCTGGAGCCTCCACTCCCAGAAGAGGAAAAGGAGGGCAGCGACCTGAGACCAG
TGGTCATCGATGGGAGCAACGTGGCCATGAGCCATGGGAACAAGGAGGTCTTCTCCTGCCGGGGCATCCT
GCTGGCAGTGAACTGGTTTCTGGAGCGGGGCCACACAGACATCACAGTGTTTGTGCCATCCTGGAGGAAG
GAGCAGCCTCGGCCCGACGTGCCCATCACAGACCAGCACATCCTGCGGGAACTGGAGAAGAAGAAGATCC
TGGTGTTCACACCATCACGACGCGTGGGTGGCAAGCGGGTGGTGTGCTATGACGACAGATTCATTGTGAA
GCTGGCCTACGAGTCTGACGGGATCGTGGTTTCCAACGACACATACCGTGACCTCCAAGGCGAGCGGCAG
GAGTGGAAGCGCTTCATCGAGGAGCGGCTGCTCATGTACTCCTTCGTCAATGACAAGTTTATGCCCCCTG
ATGACCCACTGGGCCGGCACGGGCCCAGCCTGGACAACTTCCTGCGTAAGAAGCCACTCACTTTGGAGCA
CAGGAAGCAGCCGTGTCCCTATGGAAGGAAATGCACCTATGGGATCAAGTGCCGATTCTTCCACCCAGAG
CGGCCAAGCTGCCCCCAGCGCTCTGTGGCAGATGAGCTCCGTGCCAATGCTCTCCTCTCACCCCCCAGAG
CCCCAAGCAAGGACAAAAATGGCCGGCGGCCTTCACCTTCATCCCAGTCCAGCTCTCTGCTAACAGAGAG
TGAGCAGTGCAGCCTGGATGGGAAGAAGCTGGGGGCCCAGGCATCCCCAGGGTCCCGCCAAGAGGGTCTA
ACACAGACCTATGCCCCATCAGGCAGGAGCCTCGCACCTAGCGGGGGCAGTGGCAGCAGCTTTGGGCCCA
CAGACTGGCTCCCACAGACGCTGGACTCACTCCCGTACGTCTCCCAGGATTGCCTGGACTCGGGCATTGG
CTCCCTGGAGAGCCAGATGTCGGAACTTTGGGGGGTTCGAGGAGGAGGCCCTGGTGAGCCGGGCCCACCC
CGAGCCCCTTACACGGGCTACAGTCCCTATGGATCTGAGCTCCCAGCCACCGCAGCCTTCTCTGCCTTTG
GCCGGGCCATGGGTGCTGGCCACTTCAGTGTCCCTGCCGACTACCCACCCGCGCCCCCTGCCTTTCCACC
TCGAGAGTACTGGTCTGAACCATACCCACTGCCCCCACCCACATCAGTCCTTCAGGAGCCCCCAGTGCAG
AGCCCAGGGGCTGGCAGGAGCCCGTGGGGCAGGGCAGGCAGCCTGGCCAAGGAGCAGGCCAGCGTGTATA
CTAAGCTGTGTGGTGTGTTTCCCCCGCACCTGGTGGAGGCTGTGATGGGGCGCTTCCCACAGCTCCTGGA
CCCCCAGCAGCTGGCTGCCGAGATCCTCTCCTACAAGTCCCAGCACCCCAGTGAGTAAAGATCTGATCCC
GGGTGGCATCCCTGTGACCCCTCCCCAGTGCCTCTCCTGGCCCTGGAAGTTGCCACTCCAGTGCCCACCA
GCCTTGTCCTAATAAAATTAAGTTGCATCATTTTGTCTGACTAGGTGTCCTTCTATAATATTATGGGGTG
GAGGGGGGTGGTATGGAGCAAGGGGCAAGTTGGGAAGACAACCTGTAGGGCCTGCGGGGTCTATTGGGAA
CCAAGCTGGAGTGCAGTGGCACAATCTTGGCTCACTGCAATCTCCGCCTCCTGGGTTCAAGCGATTCTCC
TGCCTCAGCCTCCCGAGTTGTTGGGATTCCAGGCATGCATGACCAGGCTCAGCTAATTTTTGTTTTTTTG
GTAGAGACGGGGTTTCACCATATTGGCCAGGCTGGTCTCCAACTCCTAATCTCAGGTGATCTACCCACCT
TGGCCTCCCAAATTGCTGGGATTACAGGCGTGAACCACTGCTCCCTTCCCTGTCCTTCTGATTTTAAAAT
AACTATACCAGCAGGAGGACGTCCAGACACAGCATAGGCTACCTGGCCATGCCCAACCGGTGGGACATTT
GAGTTGCTTGCTTGGCACTGTCCTCTCATGCGTTGGGTCCACTCAGTAGATGCCTGTTGAATTGGGTACG
CGGCCAGCTTGGCTGTGGAATGTGTGTCAGTTAGGGTGTGGAAAGTCCCCAGGCTCCCCAGCAGGCAGAA
GTATGCAAAGCATGCATCTCAATTAGTCAGCAACCAGGTGTGGAAAGTCCCCAGGCTCCCCAGCAGGCAG
AAGTATGCAAAGCATGCATCTCAATTAGTCAGCAACCATAGTCCCGCCCCTAACTCCGCCCATCCCGCCC
CTAACTCCGCCCAGTTCCGCCCATTCTCCGCCCCATGGCTGACTAATTTTTTTTATTTATGCAGAGGCCG
AGGCCGCCTCGGCCTCTGAGCTATTCCAGAAGTAGTGAGGAGGCTTTTTTGGAGGCCTAGGCTTTTGCAA
AAAGCTCCTCGAGGAACTGAAAAACCAGAAAGTTAATTCCCTATAGTGAGTCGTATTAAATTCGTAATCA
TGTCATAGCTGTTTCCTGTGTGAAATTGTTATCCGCTCACAATTCCACACAACATACGAGCCGGAAGCAT
AAAGTGTAAAGCCTGGGGTGCCTAATGAGTGAGCTAACTCACATTAATTGCGTTGCGCTCACTGCCCGCT
TTCCAGTCGGGAAACCTGTCGTGCCAGCTGCATTAATGAATCGGCCAACGCGCGGGGAGAGGCGGTTTGC
GTATTGGGCGCTCTTCCGCTTCCTCGCTCACTGACTCGCTGCGCTCGGTCGTTCGGCTGCGGCGAGCGGT
ATCAGCTCACTCAAAGGCGGTAATACGGTTATCCACAGAATCAGGGGATAACGCAGGAAAGAACATGTGA
GCAAAAGGCCAGCAAAAGGCCAGGAACCGTAAAAAGGCCGCGTTGCTGGCGTTTTTCCATAGGCTCCGCC
CCCCTGACGAGCATCACAAAAATCGACGCTCAAGTCAGAGGTGGCGAAACCCGACAGGACTATAAAGATA
CCAGGCGTTTCCCCCTGGAAGCTCCCTCGTGCGCTCTCCTGTTCCGACCCTGCCGCTTACCGGATACCTG
TCCGCCTTTCTCCCTTCGGGAAGCGTGGCGCTTTCTCATAGCTCACGCTGTAGGTATCTCAGTTCGGTGT
AGGTCGTTCGCTCCAAGCTGGGCTGTGTGCACGAACCCCCCGTTCAGCCCGACCGCTGCGCCTTATCCGG
TAACTATCGTCTTGAGTCCAACCCGGTAAGACACGACTTATCGCCACTGGCAGCAGCCACTGGTAACAGG
ATTAGCAGAGCGAGGTATGTAGGCGGTGCTACAGAGTTCTTGAAGTGGTGGCCTAACTACGGCTACACTA
GAAGAACAGTATTTGGTATCTGCGCTCTGCTGAAGCCAGTTACCTTCGGAAAAAGAGTTGGTAGCTCTTG
ATCCGGCAAACAAACCACCGCTGGTAGCGGTGGTTTTTTTGTTTGCAAGCAGCAGATTACGCGCAGAAAA
AAAGGATCTCAAGAAGATCCTTTGATCTTTTCTACGGGGTCTGACGCTCAGTGGAACGAAAACTCACGTT
AAGGGATTTTGGTCATGAGATTATCAAAAAGGATCTTCACCTAGATCCTTTTAAATTAAAAATGAAGTTT
TAAATCAATCTAAAGTATATATGAGTAAACTTGGTCTGACAGTTACCAATGCTTAATCAGTGAGGCACCT
ATCTCAGCGATCTGTCTATTTCGTTCATCCATAGTTGCCTGACTCCCCGTCGTGTAGATAACTACGATAC
GGGAGGGCTTACCATCTGGCCCCAGTGCTGCAATGATACCGCGAGACCCACGCTCACCGGCTCCAGATTT
ATCAGCAATAAACCAGCCAGCCGGAAGGGCCGAGCGCAGAAGTGGTCCTGCAACTTTATCCGCCTCCATC
CAGTCTATTAATTGTTGCCGGGAAGCTAGAGTAAGTAGTTCGCCAGTTAATAGTTTGCGCAACGTTGTTG
CCATTGCTACAGGCATCGTGGTGTCACGCTCGTCGTTTGGTATGGCTTCATTCAGCTCCGGTTCCCAACG
ATCAAGGCGAGTTACATGATCCCCCATGTTGTGCAAAAAAGCGGTTAGCTCCTTCGGTCCTCCGATCGTT
GTCAGAAGTAAGTTGGCCGCAGTGTTATCACTCATGGTTATGGCAGCACTGCATAATTCTCTTACTGTCA
TGCCATCCGTAAGATGCTTTTCTGTGACTGGTGAGTACTCAACCAAGTCATTCTGAGAATAGTGTATGCG
GCGACCGAGTTGCTCTTGCCCGGCGTCAATACGGGATAATACCGCGCCACATAGCAGAACTTTAAAAGTG
CTCATCATTGGAAAACGTTCTTCGGGGCGAAAACTCTCAAGGATCTTACCGCTGTTGAGATCCAGTTCGA
TGTAACCCACTCGTGCACCCAACTGATCTTCAGCATCTTTTACTTTCACCAGCGTTTCTGGGTGAGCAAA
AACAGGAAGGCAAAATGCCGCAAAAAAGGGAATAAGGGCGACACGGAAATGTTGAATACTCATACTCTTC
CTTTTTCAATATTATTGAAGCATTTATCAGGGTTATTGTCTCATGAGCGGATACATATTTGAATGTATTT
AGAAAAATAAACAAATAGGGGTTCCGCGCACATTTCCCCGAAAAGTGCCACCTG
[124 nt withheld, positions 6005-6128]
C
[91 nt withheld, positions 6130-6220]
A
[49 nt withheld, positions 6222-6270]
CCTTTGACGTTGGAGTCCACGTTCTTT
[37 nt withheld, positions 6298-6334]
ACCCTATCTCGGTCTATTCTTTTGATTTATAAGGGATTTTGCCGATTTCGGCCTATTGGTTAAAAAATGA
GCTGATTTAACAAAAATTTAACGCGAATTTTAACAAAATATTAACGCTTACAATTT
Features (pLannotate 1.2.2; 15 found; start..end, strand, type, name):
      4..158     -  CDS            lacZα (fragment): LacZα fragment of β-galactosidase; lacZ fragment
    318..697     +  enhancer       CMV enhancer: human cytomegalovirus immediate early enhancer
    699..898     +  promoter       CMV promoter: human cytomegalovirus (CMV) immediate early promoter
    989..2785    +  CDS            ZC3H12A: ZC12A_HUMAN - Also known as MCPIP From Homo sapiens (Human).
   2801..3423    +  polyA_signal   hGH poly(A) signal: human growth hormone polyadenylation signal
   3452..3781    +  promoter       SV40 promoter: SV40 enhancer and early promoter
   3820..3838    -  promoter       T7 promoter: promoter for bacteriophage T7 RNA polymerase
   3876..3892    -  protein_bind   lac operator: The lac repressor binds to the lac operator to inhibit transcription in E. coli. This inhibition can be relieved by adding lactose or isopropyl-β-D-thiogalactopyranoside (IPTG). lac repressor encoded by lacI
   3900..3930    -  promoter       lac promoter: promoter for the E. coli lac operon
   3945..3966    -  protein_bind   CAP binding site: CAP binding activates transcription in the presence of cAMP. E. coli catabolite activator protein
   3979..4071    -  CDS            lacI (fragment): lac repressor; lacI; The lac repressor binds to the lac operator to inhibit transcription in E. coli. This inhibition can be relieved by adding lactose or isopropyl-β-D-thiogalactopyranoside (IPTG).
   4254..4842    -  rep_origin     ori: high-copy-number ColE1/pMB1/pBR322/pUC origin of replication
   5013..5873    -  CDS            AmpR: β-lactamase; bla; confers resistance to ampicillin, carbenicillin, and related antibiotics
   5874..5978    -  promoter       AmpR promoter: bla
   6005..6433    +  rep_origin     f1 ori (sequence partly withheld): f1 bacteriophage origin of replication; arrow indicates direction of (+) strand synthesis
