[The description below was written by a language model from this plasmid's Addgene catalogue record and pLannotate feature annotations shown in this document.]
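Description:
Flag-MCPIP1 (1-599) is a mammalian expression plasmid built on the CMV-MAT-FLAG-1 backbone that drives production of full-length human MCPIP1 (gene symbol ZC3H12A, also called Regnase-1), residues 1 to 599, carrying an N-terminal FLAG epitope supplied by the vector. The 1,797 bp coding sequence was inserted by restriction cloning between EcoRI and BamHI sites. It sits downstream of the human cytomegalovirus immediate-early enhancer and promoter, which give strong constitutive transcription in most mammalian cell lines. It is followed by the human growth hormone polyadenylation signal for transcript 3′ end processing. The automated annotation marks the ZC3H12A open reading frame but not the FLAG tag, which would be expected in the short stretch between the CMV promoter and the start of the insert.

In bacteria the plasmid is maintained through a high-copy ColE1/pUC-type origin and selected with ampicillin via the β-lactamase gene. An f1 phage origin is also present, along with residual cloning-vector elements (lacZα and lacI fragments, lac promoter and operator, and a T7 promoter). The catalogue entry lists neomycin/G418 as the mammalian selectable marker, but the feature table for the sequenced plasmid shows only an SV40 early promoter after the hGH terminator and no neomycin resistance gene, so G418 selection is not supported by the annotation. The sequenced record is 6,460 nt, slightly shorter than the stated 6,479 bp. The construct is intended for expression of tagged MCPIP1 in mammalian cells, allowing detection or immunoprecipitation with anti-FLAG antibodies. The associated study examined the protein's deubiquitination of TRAF proteins and its negative regulation of JNK and NF-κB signalling.
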