Addgene plasmid #127461: Flag-MCPIP1 (1-599)
Purpose: Expressing Flag-tagged human MCPIP1 full lengh protein in mammalian cells
Depositing lab: Mingui Fu. Depositing organization: University of Missouri at Kansas City. Publication: MCP-induced protein 1 deubiquitinates TRAF proteins and negatively regulates JNK and NF-kappaB signaling. Liang J, Saad Y, Lei T, Wang J, Qi D, Yang Q, Kolattukudy PE, Fu M. J Exp Med. 2010 Dec 20;207(13):2959-73. doi: 10.1084/jem.20092641. Epub 2010 Nov 29. PubMed 21115689.
Backbone
  Vector backbone: CMV-MAT-FLAG-1
  Backbone size w/o insert (bp): 4700
  Total vector size (bp): 6479
  Vector type: Mammalian Expression
  Selectable markers: Neomycin (select with G418)
Growth in bacteria
  Bacterial resistance: Ampicillin, 100 μg/mL
  Growth temperature: 37°C
  Growth strain: DH5alpha
  Copy number: High Copy
Gene/Insert
  Gene/Insert name: MCPIP1 (alt name: ZC3H12A)
  Species: H. sapiens (human)
  Insert size (bp): 1797
  GenBank ID: NM_001323550
  Entrez Gene: ZC3H12A (a.k.a. MCPIP, MCPIP-1, MCPIP1, Reg1, dJ423B22.1)
  Promoter: CMV
  Tag / fusion protein: FLAG (N terminal on backbone)
  Cloning method: Restriction Enzyme; 5′ cloning site ECoRI (unknown if destroyed); 3′ cloning site BamHI (unknown if destroyed)
  Sequencing primers: 5′ No; 3′ No
Terms and licenses: Academic/Nonprofit Terms; Industry Terms: Not Available to Industry
How to cite: Flag-MCPIP1 (1-599) was a gift from Mingui Fu (Addgene plasmid # 127461 ; http://n2t.net/addgene:127461 ; RRID:Addgene_127461)
