>Addgene plasmid #127461 | Flag-MCPIP1 (1-599) | depositor partial sequence | sequence record 244053 | Flag-MCPIP1 (1-599) sequence 1803 bps
ATGAGTGGCCCCTGTGGAGAGAAGCCTGTCCTGGAAGCCAGCCCCACCATGAGTCTGTGGGAATTTGAGG
ACAGCCACAGCCGTCAGGGCACCCCAAGGCCGGGTCAAGAGCTGGCCGCTGAGGAGGCCTCGGCCCTGGA
ACTGCAGATGAAGGTGGACTTCTTCCGGAAGCTGGGCTATTCATCCACGGAGATCCACAGCGTCCTGCAG
AAGCTGGGCGTCCAGGCAGACACCAACACGGTGCTGGGTGAGCTGGTGAAACACGGGACAGCCACCGAGC
GGGAGCGCCAGACCTCACCGGACCCCTGCCCTCAGCTCCCTCTAGTCCCGCGGGGTGGTGGCACCCCTAA
GGCTCCCAACCTGGAGCCTCCACTCCCAGAAGAGGAAAAGGAGGGCAGCGACCTGAGACCAGTGGTCATC
GATGGGAGCAACGTGGCCATGAGCCATGGGAACAAGGAGGTCTTCTCCTGCCGGGGCATCCTGCTGGCAG
TGAACTGGTTTCTGGAGCGGGGCCACACAGACATCACAGTGTTTGTGCCATCCTGGAGGAAGGAGCAGCC
TCGGCCCGACGTGCCCATCACAGACCAGCACATCCTGCGGGAACTGGAGAAGAAGAAGATCCTGGTGTTC
ACACCATCACGACGCGTGGGTGGCAAGCGGGTGGTGTGCTATGACGACAGATTCATTGTGAAGCTGGCCT
ACGAGTCTGACGGGATCGTGGTTTCCAACGACACATACCGTGACCTCCAAGGCGAGCGGCAGGAGTGGAA
GCGCTTCATCGAGGAGCGGCTGCTCATGTACTCCTTCGTCAATGACAAGTTTATGCCCCCTGATGACCCA
CTGGGCCGGCACGGGCCCAGCCTGGACAACTTCCTGCGTAAGAAGCCACTCACTTTGGAGCACAGGAAGC
AGCCGTGTCCCTATGGAAGGAAATGCACCTATGGGATCAAGTGCCGATTCTTCCACCCAGAGCGGCCAAG
CTGCCCCCAGCGCTCTGTGGCAGATGAGCTCCGTGCCAATGCTCTCCTCTCACCCCCCAGAGCCCCAAGC
AAGGACAAAAATGGCCGGCGGCCTTCACCTTCATCCCAGTCCAGCTCTCTGCTAACAGAGAGTGAGCAGT
GCAGCCTGGATGGGAAGAAGCTGGGGGCCCAGGCATCCCCAGGGTCCCGCCAAGAGGGTCTAACACAGAC
CTATGCCCCATCAGGCAGGAGCCTCGCACCTAGCGGGGGCAGTGGCAGCAGCTTTGGGCCCACAGACTGG
CTCCCACAGACGCTGGACTCACTCCCGTACGTCTCCCAGGATTGCCTGGACTCGGGCATTGGCTCCCTGG
AGAGCCAGATGTCGGAACTTTGGGGGGTTCGAGGAGGAGGCCCTGGTGAGCCGGGCCCACCCCGAGCCCC
TTACACGGGCTACAGTCCCTATGGATCTGAGCTCCCAGCCACCGCAGCCTTCTCTGCCTTTGGCCGGGCC
ATGGGTGCTGGCCACTTCAGTGTCCCTGCCGACTACCCACCCGCGCCCCCTGCCTTTCCACCTCGAGAGT
ACTGGTCTGAACCATACCCACTGCCCCCACCCACATCAGTCCTTCAGGAGCCCCCAGTGCAGAGCCCAGG
GGCTGGCAGGAGCCCGTGGGGCAGGGCAGGCAGCCTGGCCAAGGAGCAGGCCAGCGTGTATACTAAGCTG
TGTGGTGTGTTTCCCCCGCACCTGGTGGAGGCTGTGATGGGGCGCTTCCCACAGCTCCTGGACCCCCAGC
AGCTGGCTGCCGAGATCCTCTCCTACAAGTCCCAGCACCCCAGTGAGTAAGCT
